Addgene plasmid #79151: pC002 - LshC2C2 locus into pACYC184
Purpose: Endogenous LshC2c2 locus cloned into pACYC184
Depositing lab: Feng Zhang. Depositing organization: Broad Institute. Publication: C2c2 is a single-component programmable RNA-guided RNA-targeting CRISPR effector. Abudayyeh OO, Gootenberg JS, Konermann S, Joung J, Slaymaker IM, Cox DB, Shmakov S, Makarova KS, Semenova E, Minakhin L, Severinov K, Regev A, Lander ES, Koonin EV, Zhang F. Science. 2016 Jun 2. pii: aaf5573. 10.1126/science.aaf5573 PubMed 27256883.
Backbone
  Vector backbone: pACYC184
  Backbone size w/o insert (bp): 4724
  Total vector size (bp): 10657
  Vector type: Bacterial Expression
Growth in bacteria
  Bacterial resistance: Chloramphenicol, 25 μg/mL
  Growth temperature: 37°C
  Growth strain: STBL3
  Copy number: Low Copy
Gene/Insert
  Gene/Insert name: LshC2c2 locus
  Species: Leptotrichia shahii
  Insert size (bp): 5933
Terms and licenses: Academic/Nonprofit Terms; Industry Terms: Not Available to Industry
How to cite: pC002 - LshC2C2 locus into pACYC184 was a gift from Feng Zhang (Addgene plasmid # 79151 ; http://n2t.net/addgene:79151 ; RRID:Addgene_79151)
