[The description below was written by a language model from this plasmid's Addgene catalogue record and pLannotate feature annotations shown in this document.]
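Description:
pC002 is a low-copy bacterial expression plasmid in which the endogenous type VI CRISPR locus of Leptotrichia shahii (the LshC2c2 locus, about 5.9 kb) has been cloned into the pACYC184 backbone. It replicates from the p15A origin, which is compatible with ColE1-type plasmids and so allows co-maintenance with a second plasmid in the same E. coli cell. Selection is by chloramphenicol, with the cat promoter driving the chloramphenicol acetyltransferase gene that spans the sequence numbering origin. The annotation also detects a full-length tetracycline efflux gene plus short TcR fragments inherited from pACYC184, but the catalogue lists only chloramphenicol as the resistance marker. Small fragment hits (resD, IS1, RSF ori) appear to be backbone remnants or short homology matches rather than functional parts.

The main annotated payload is the LshC2c2 coding sequence, roughly 4.2 kb, encoding the single-protein type VI effector (later known as Cas13a) with RNA-guided RNase activity. The remainder of the insert lies downstream of this gene and is not annotated apart from a very short match to an S. pyogenes crRNA leader, which is probably incidental. A native locus would be expected to include a CRISPR array and any accessory genes, but the feature table does not delineate them. No heterologous promoter is recorded, consistent with expression depending on the locus's own regulatory sequences. The deposited sequence is 10,606 nt, slightly shorter than the catalogued total of 10,657 bp.

The construct serves to reconstitute the natural L. shahii C2c2 system heterologously in E. coli, supporting study of programmable RNA-guided RNA targeting.
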