Features (pLannotate 1.2.2; 11 found; start..end, strand, type, name):
    739..834     -  CDS            resD (fragment): REDF_ECOLI - Also known as D. Protein inferred from homology: Swiss-Prot protein existence level 3. Acts as a repressor of transcription and as a site-specific resolvase that cleaves at the RfsF site. From Escherichia coli (strain K12).
    824..881     +  CDS            TcR (fragment): tetracycline efflux protein; tet; confers resistance to tetracycline
    878..971     -  CDS            TcR (fragment): tetracycline efflux protein; tet; confers resistance to tetracycline
   1475..2665    -  CDS            TcR: tetracycline efflux protein; tet; confers resistance to tetracycline
   3062..7231    +  CDS            LshC2c2: type VI CRISPR effector from Leptotrichia shahii with RNA-guided RNAse activity (Abudayyeh et al., 2016)
   8490..8506    +  misc_feature   crRNA leader (fragment): crRNA leader sequence for the Streptococcus pyogenes CRISPR/Cas system
   9214..9759    +  rep_origin     p15A ori: Plasmids containing the medium-copy-number p15A origin of replication can be propagated in E. coli cells that contain a second plasmid with the ColE1 origin.
   9847..9902    +  rep_origin     RSF ori (fragment): Plasmids containing the RSF 1030 origin of replication can be propagated in E. coli cells that contain additional plasmids with compatible origins.
  10021..10164   -  mobile_element IS1 (fragment): prokaryotic transposable element IS1
  10285..10387   +  promoter       cat promoter: promoter of the E. coli cat gene encoding chloramphenicol acetyltransferase
  10388..441     +  CDS            CmR (across the origin): chloramphenicol acetyltransferase; cat; confers resistance to chloramphenicol
>Addgene plasmid #79151 | pC002 - LshC2C2 locus into pACYC184 | depositor full sequence | sequence record 151405 | pC002 - LshC2C2 locus into pACYC184 sequence 10606 bps
CGTATGGCAATGAAAGACGGTGAGCTGGTGATATGGGATAGTGTTCACCCTTGTTACACCGTTTTCCATG
AGCAAACTGAAACGTTTTCATCGCTCTGGAGTGAATACCACGACGATTTCCGGCAGTTTCTACACATATA
TTCGCAAGATGTGGCGTGTTACGGTGAAAACCTGGCCTATTTCCCTAAAGGGTTTATTGAGAATATGTTT
TTCGTCTCAGCCAATCCCTGGGTGAGTTTCACCAGTTTTGATTTAAACGTGGCCAATATGGACAACTTCT
TCGCCCCCGTTTTCACCATGGGCAAATATTATACGCAAGGCGACAAGGTGCTGATGCCGCTGGCGATTCA
GGTTCATCATGCCGTCTGTGATGGCTTCCATGTCGGCAGAATGCTTAATGAATTACAACAGTACTGCGAT
GAGTGGCAGGGCGGGGCGTAATTTTTTTAAGGCAGTTATTGGTGCCCTTAAACGCCTGGTGCTACGCCTG
AATAAGTGATAATAAGCGGATGAATGGCAGAAATTCGAAAGCAAATTCGACCCGGTCGTCGGTTCAGGGC
AGGGTCGTTAAATAGCCGCTTATGTCTATTGCTGGTTTACCGGTTTATTGACTACCGGAAGCAGTGTGAC
CGTGTGCTTCTCAAATGCCTGAGGCCAGTTTGCTCAGGCTCTCCCCGTGGAGGTAATAATTGACGATATG
ATCATTTATTCTGCCTCCCAGAGCCTGATAAAAACGGTTAGCGCTTCGTTAATACAGATGTAGGTGTTCC
ACAGGGTAGCCAGCAGCATCCTGCGATGCAGATCCGGAACATAATGGTGCAGGGCGCTTGTTTCGGCGTG
GGTATGGTGGCAGGCCCCGTGGCCGGGGGACTGTTGGGCGCTGCCGGCACCTGTCCTACGAGTTGCATGA
TAAAGAAGACAGTCATAAGTGCGGCGACGATAGTCATGCCCCGCGCCCACCGGAAGGAGCTACCGGACAG
CGGTGCGGACTGTTGTAACTCAGAATAAGAAATGAGGCCGCTCATGGCGTTGACTCTCAGTCATAGTATC
GTGGTATCACCGGTTGGTTCCACTCTCTGTTGCGGGCAACTTCAGCAGCACGTAGGGGACTTCCGCGTTT
CCAGACTTTACGAAACACGGAAACCGAAGACCATTCATGTTGTTGCTCAGGTCGCAGACGTTTTGCAGCA
GCAGTCGCTTCACGTTCGCTCGCGTATCGGTGATTCATTCTGCTAACCAGTAAGGCAACCCCGCCAGCCT
AGCCGGGTCCTCAACGACAGGAGCACGATCATGCGCACCCGTGGCCAGGACCCAACGCTGCCCGAGATGC
GCCGCGTGCGGCTGCTGGAGATGGCGGACGCGATGGATATGTTCTGCCAAGGGTTGGTTTGCGCATTCAC
AGTTCTCCGCAAGAATTGATTGGCTCCAATTCTTGGAGTGGTGAATCCGTTAGCGAGGTGCCGCCGGCTT
CCATTCAGGTCGAGGTGGCCCGGCTCCATGCACCGCGACGCAACGCGGGGAGGCAGACAAGGTATAGGGC
GGCGCCTACAATCCATGCCAACCCGTTCCATGTGCTCGCCGAGGCGGCATAAATCGCCGTGACGATCAGC
GGTCCAATGATCGAAGTTAGGCTGGTAAGAGCCGCGAGCGATCCTTGAAGCTGTCCCTGATGGTCGTCAT
CTACCTGCCTGGACAGCATGGCCTGCAACGCGGGCATCCCGATGCCGCCGGAAGCGAGAAGAATCATAAT
GGGGAAGGCCATCCAGCCTCGCGTCGCGAACGCCAGCAAGACGTAGCCCAGCGCGTCGGCCGCCATGCCG
GCGATAATGGCCTGCTTCTCGCCGAAACGTTTGGTGGCGGGACCAGTGACGAAGGCTTGAGCGAGGGCGT
GCAAGATTCCGAATACCGCAAGCGACAGGCCGATCATCGTCGCGCTCCAGCGAAAGCGGTCCTCGCCGAA
AATGACCCAGAGCGCTGCCGGCACCTGTCCTACGAGTTGCATGATAAAGAAGACAGTCATAAGTGCGGCG
ACGATAGTCATGCCCCGCGCCCACCGGAAGGAGCTGACTGGGTTGAAGGCTCTCAAGGGCATCGGTCGAC
GCTCTCCCTTATGCGACTCCTGCATTAGGAAGCAGCCCAGTAGTAGGTTGAGGCCGTTGAGCACCGCCGC
CGCAAGGAATGGTGCATGCAAGGAGATGGCGCCCAACAGTCCCCCGGCCACGGGGCCTGCCACCATACCC
ACGCCGAAACAAGCGCTCATGAGCCCGAAGTGGCGAGCCCGATCTTCCCCATCGGTGATGTCGGCGATAT
AGGCGCCAGCAACCGCACCTGTGGCGCCGGTGATGCCGGCCACGATGCGTCCGGCGTAGAGGATCCACAG
GACGGGTGTGGTCGCCATGATCGCGTAGTCGATAGTGGCTCCAAGTAGCGAAGCGAGCAGGACTGGGCGG
CGGCCAAAGCGGTCGGACAGTGCTCCGAGAACGGGTGCGCATAGAAATTGCATCAACGCATATAGCGCTA
GCAGCACGCCATAGTGACTGGCGATGCTGTCGGAATGGACGATATCCCGCAAGAGGCCCGGCAGTACCGG
CATAACCAAGCCTATGCCTACAGCATCCAGGGTGACGGTGCCGAGGATGACGATGAGCGCATTGTTAGAT
TTCATACACGGTGCCTGACTGCGTTAGCAATTTAACTGTGATAAACTACCGCATTAAAGCTCGTTTAACA
GCTGGGAAAATGTGGAATTTGAAACAAATTATCAGGATGAAAGATTTATTGATTTGGTAACAGAAGGCAG
AACATTTAGAACAGGTTCAAATGGGAAAATTAAGTTGGATCTAAAGGCGAAAGAAGGATTGATTTTACGA
AAAGTAAGGATAGATGGGGATTATGAGTAAATAGAAGTAGGGAGCTATGTTTGACGGCTCCTTATTTTTT
TGAGATTTAATATTGATGTGGTATACTAAAAATGGAAAATTGTATTTTTGATTAGAAAGATGTAAAATTG
ATTTAATTTAAAAATATTTTATTAGATTAAAGTAGAAACGAGGAGATTGGAATGGGAAATTTATTTGGAC
ATAAGAGATGGTATGAAGTTCGTGATAAAAAAGATTTTAAAATAAAACGGAAAGTAAAAGTTAAAAGGAA
CTATGATGGAAACAAATACATTTTAAATATTAATGAAAATAATAATAAAGAAAAAATTGATAATAATAAA
TTTATTAGAAAATATATTAATTACAAAAAAAATGATAATATTCTTAAAGAATTTACAAGAAAATTTCATG
CAGGAAATATTCTATTTAAGTTGAAAGGTAAAGAAGGAATCATAAGAATAGAAAATAATGATGATTTTTT
GGAAACAGAAGAAGTTGTATTATATATAGAAGCATATGGAAAATCTGAGAAATTGAAAGCATTGGGGATT
ACAAAAAAGAAAATAATAGATGAAGCAATTAGGCAAGGAATAACTAAAGATGATAAAAAAATAGAAATAA
AGAGACAAGAGAATGAAGAAGAAATAGAGATAGATATCAGAGATGAGTATACTAATAAAACACTAAATGA
TTGTTCAATAATATTAAGAATAATAGAAAATGATGAATTAGAAACAAAAAAATCAATTTACGAAATTTTT
AAAAATATTAACATGAGTTTATATAAGATTATAGAAAAAATAATTGAAAATGAAACAGAAAAAGTATTTG
AAAATCGATATTATGAAGAACATTTAAGAGAAAAATTATTGAAAGATGATAAAATAGATGTTATTTTGAC
TAATTTTATGGAAATAAGAGAAAAAATAAAAAGTAATTTAGAAATTCTGGGTTTTGTAAAATTTTATCTT
AATGTTGGTGGTGATAAAAAGAAATCTAAAAATAAAAAAATGCTTGTTGAAAAAATTTTAAATATAAATG
TAGATTTAACAGTAGAAGATATAGCTGATTTTGTTATAAAAGAGTTAGAATTTTGGAATATTACTAAAAG
AATTGAAAAAGTAAAAAAAGTTAATAATGAATTTCTTGAAAAGAGAAGAAATAGAACATATATAAAATCT
TATGTACTATTAGATAAGCACGAAAAATTTAAAATAGAAAGAGAAAATAAAAAAGATAAAATTGTAAAAT
TTTTTGTAGAAAATATAAAAAATAATAGTATAAAAGAAAAAATAGAAAAAATTTTAGCAGAATTTAAAAT
AGATGAATTAATAAAAAAATTAGAAAAAGAACTAAAAAAAGGAAATTGTGATACAGAAATTTTTGGAATA
TTTAAAAAACATTATAAAGTTAATTTTGATTCGAAAAAATTTTCAAAGAAATCTGATGAAGAAAAAGAAC
TATATAAAATCATATATCGATATTTGAAAGGAAGAATTGAAAAAATATTGGTAAATGAACAAAAAGTCAG
ATTAAAGAAAATGGAAAAAATAGAAATAGAAAAAATTTTAAATGAAAGTATATTATCTGAAAAAATTTTA
AAAAGAGTTAAGCAATATACGTTAGAGCATATTATGTATTTAGGGAAATTAAGACATAATGATATAGATA
TGACAACAGTAAATACTGATGATTTTTCTAGACTTCACGCTAAAGAGGAATTGGATTTAGAATTGATTAC
TTTTTTTGCTTCTACCAATATGGAATTAAATAAGATTTTTTCTAGAGAAAATATAAATAATGATGAAAAT
ATAGATTTCTTTGGAGGAGATCGAGAAAAAAATTACGTACTTGATAAAAAAATTTTAAATTCAAAAATAA
AAATAATAAGAGACTTAGATTTTATAGATAATAAAAATAACATTACAAATAATTTTATTAGGAAATTTAC
AAAGATAGGAACAAATGAAAGAAACAGGATATTACATGCGATTAGCAAGGAAAGAGATTTACAAGGAACG
CAAGATGACTATAATAAAGTCATAAATATAATTCAAAATTTAAAAATATCAGATGAAGAAGTGTCAAAAG
CATTAAATTTAGATGTAGTATTTAAAGATAAAAAAAATATAATTACTAAAATAAATGATATTAAAATTTC
AGAAGAAAATAATAATGATATTAAATATTTACCATCCTTTTCTAAAGTACTTCCTGAAATATTAAATTTA
TATAGGAATAATCCTAAGAATGAACCATTTGATACTATAGAAACAGAAAAAATAGTATTAAATGCTTTAA
TATATGTGAATAAAGAATTGTATAAGAAATTAATTTTAGAAGATGATTTAGAAGAAAATGAAAGTAAGAA
TATATTTTTACAAGAATTAAAGAAAACTTTAGGAAACATTGATGAAATAGATGAAAATATTATAGAAAAT
TATTATAAAAATGCTCAGATTTCTGCTTCAAAAGGTAATAATAAAGCTATTAAAAAATATCAGAAAAAAG
TAATAGAATGTTATATTGGATATTTGAGAAAAAATTATGAGGAACTTTTTGATTTTTCAGATTTTAAAAT
GAATATTCAAGAAATTAAGAAACAAATAAAAGACATTAATGATAATAAAACTTACGAAAGAATAACTGTA
AAGACTAGTGATAAAACTATAGTAATAAATGATGATTTTGAATATATAATTTCAATATTTGCACTGTTAA
ATAGTAATGCGGTTATAAATAAAATTAGAAATAGATTTTTTGCAACATCAGTTTGGTTAAATACTTCAGA
ATATCAAAATATTATAGATATTTTAGATGAAATAATGCAATTAAATACTTTGAGAAATGAATGTATAACT
GAAAATTGGAATCTTAATTTAGAAGAATTTATTCAAAAAATGAAAGAGATAGAAAAAGACTTTGATGATT
TTAAAATACAAACTAAAAAAGAAATTTTTAATAATTATTATGAGGATATAAAAAATAATATATTAACTGA
ATTTAAAGATGATATTAATGGTTGTGATGTTTTAGAGAAAAAATTAGAAAAAATTGTAATTTTTGATGAT
GAAACTAAATTTGAGATAGATAAAAAATCGAATATATTACAAGATGAACAAAGAAAGTTATCAAACATAA
ATAAAAAGGATTTGAAAAAAAAGGTTGATCAGTATATAAAAGATAAAGATCAGGAAATAAAGAGTAAAAT
ATTGTGTAGAATAATATTTAATTCTGATTTTTTAAAAAAATACAAAAAAGAAATAGATAATTTAATAGAA
GATATGGAATCAGAGAATGAAAATAAATTTCAAGAAATATATTATCCTAAAGAACGTAAGAATGAATTAT
ATATTTATAAAAAGAATTTATTTTTAAATATTGGAAATCCAAATTTTGATAAAATTTATGGATTAATTTC
AAATGATATTAAAATGGCTGATGCAAAATTTTTATTTAATATTGATGGTAAAAATATTAGAAAAAATAAA
ATATCTGAAATTGATGCAATATTGAAAAATCTAAATGATAAACTAAATGGATATTCTAAAGAATACAAAG
AGAAGTATATAAAAAAATTGAAAGAAAATGATGACTTTTTTGCAAAAAATATACAAAATAAAAACTATAA
ATCATTTGAAAAAGATTATAATAGAGTTTCTGAATACAAAAAAATTAGAGATTTGGTAGAATTTAATTAT
TTGAATAAAATAGAAAGTTATTTGATAGATATAAATTGGAAACTTGCTATTCAAATGGCTAGATTTGAAA
GAGATATGCACTATATTGTAAATGGGCTAAGAGAATTAGGAATTATTAAGTTAAGTGGCTACAATACTGG
AATAAGTAGAGCTTATCCTAAGCGTAATGGATCTGATGGCTTTTATACAACAACAGCATACTATAAATTT
TTTGATGAAGAATCTTATAAAAAATTTGAGAAAATATGTTATGGATTTGGAATTGATTTGTCTGAAAATT
CTGAAATTAATAAGCCGGAAAATGAAAGTATTAGAAACTATATTTCACATTTCTATATTGTAAGAAATCC
GTTTGCTGATTACAGTATTGCAGAACAAATTGATAGAGTTTCTAATTTATTATCATATAGTACACGTTAT
AATAATTCAACTTATGCAAGTGTATTTGAAGTATTTAAAAAAGATGTGAATTTAGATTATGATGAATTAA
AGAAAAAATTTAAACTTATCGGTAATAATGATATACTTGAAAGATTAATGAAACCTAAAAAAGTTTCTGT
TTTAGAATTAGAAAGTTATAATTCTGATTATATTAAAAACTTGATAATAGAACTTTTAACAAAAATAGAA
AATACGAATGATACGTTATAAGAATGAAATTTATAAGGAGTATGATTAAAATGCCCAATATAATTCACAT
AACAAGGGCTGATGATTTGTCAATATCGAATAATCAGCTTATAATGGTTGATGAAGACAATAATGATGAG
AAAAATAAGATTTCTTTGAATGATATATCTGCGATAGTTATTGAAAACTGCTATTGTAAGATTAGTGCGA
TTTTGCAGTTGAGGCTGGTGGAAAATAACATTCCGATTATTATTTGCAACGAGAAACATCAGCCTGAAAT
TCATTCGCTGGGATTATTTAATCATTTTCAAGTGACTTTACGAATAAATGAGCAGATTGAGTGGGAAAAA
GAGAAAAAGGAAAAATTGTGGAGCAGGATAGTGGAGAATAAGATTGAAAATCAAAGAGCATTGTTAGAGT
ATCTTGAAAAAAGTGATATTTCCATTGAAAGACTGAAAACATATAAGGAAAACTTGAAAAAAGATGATGC
GAGTGCAGAACATCAGGAAGCAATAGCTTCAAGGATATATTTTCAGGAATTGTATAGTAATAGTTTTAAA
AGATTTGATGAAGATGGAGTGAATTCTGCACTTAATTATGGATATATGATTTTAAGAGCTATAATATCAT
CAAAGATTGTAGCAAAAGGATTTCATCCAAGTTTAGGATTACATCATAAGTCACAGTTTAATGCCTATAA
TTTTTCTGATGATATAATAGAGGTTTTTCGTCCTATGGTGGATTATCTTGTTTATATGTACAAGGATATT
TTGAATGAAGTGAAATTAAGTAAGGAAATAAGGCAAAAAATACTTCTTGTAGCACAGCAGAAGGTATTAT
TTAACAATAAGAAATATGATTTTTTCCAAGCGGTAGACTATTATTTGGATAGTATACGAAATTATTTTGT
AAAAGATGAAGAAGTGATAATTCCGACATTGAGCGTGATGGACTATGAGTATTGAGTATTTTGGTCTGCT
TATGTATGATTTTCCTATGCAGACAGATGTTGAGAGATTTGAATATAGGACTTTTAGGAAAAAATTGATA
GAAAAGGGATATTATCAGCTTCAAAAATCGGTATATATAATGAGGTCGAAAACAAAAGAAAAAATCGAAC
TGGCAGAAAAACAGTTATCAATGCTCGCTCCAGAAAATTCATCAATCCGTTCCATTATCCTGACAGAAGA
TCAGTTTCAAAAAATGAAGGTACTTGCAGGAGAAGTGACAATGGGAGAAAAAATTTCACAAAACAAAATA
TTGGAATTTTGAAAAATCAAAAAATATGGTATAATAGTATAGGGTGGTTCTATATTATTAATAAAGAGAA
AAATAGGATTGAAAGTATTGAAAATAAAGACAAAATAGAAAAATTAGAAATAAATATCTCATCAGCAAGA
AATTAGGATGGGATATAGACCACCCCAATATCGAAGGGGACTAAAACTAGATTGCTGTTCTACCAAGTAA
TCCATATTGATATAGACCACCCCAATATCGAAGGGGACTAAAACTAGATTGCTGTTCTACCAAGTAATCC
ATATTGATATAGACCACCCCAATATCAAAGGGGACTAAAACTGATAACTAAAGGGGAAAAGGTAAAAATG
AGGATATAGACCACCCCAATATCGAAGGGGACTAAAACGACAAATCTATCTGAATAAACTCTTCTTTTTC
GATATAGACCACCCCAATATCGAAGGGGACTAAAACTCTAAAGAATTATCTATTCTGTCTTTTAAATTGA
TATAGACCACCCCAATATCGAAAAGTGATATTTAATAAAAATAACTTCTGAGTGAGAATAAAATTTCAAT
TCTTGCTCATTTTTTATTGTTTTTTGAATATGGTTGCTTGGTTGTTCTGAAACGAAAATTTTTGGAGATG
TTTTAAATTTTTAGGTTGAAAAAAAATAAGAATTATACTATAATAAATAATTATGCGATTAGGCTAACTA
GAGCCTAATTTAAATATTTTATCTGATTAATAAGATGATCTTCTTGAGATCGTTTTGGTCTGCGCGTAAT
CTCTTGCTCTGAAAACGAAAAAACCGCCTTGCAGGGCGGTTTTTCGAAGGTTCTCTGAGCTACCAACTCT
TTGAACCGAGGTAACTGGCTTGGAGGAGCGCAGTCACCAAAACTTGTCCTTTCAGTTTAGCCTTAACCGG
CGCATGACTTCAAGACTAACTCCTCTAAATCAATTACCAGTGGCTGCTGCCAGTGGTGCTTTTGCATGTC
TTTCCGGGTTGGACTCAAGACGATAGTTACCGGATAAGGCGCAGCGGTCGGACTGAACGGGGGGTTCGTG
CATACAGTCCAGCTTGGAGCGAACTGCCTACCCGGAACTGAGTGTCAGGCGTGGAATGAGACAAACGCGG
CCATAACAGCGGAATGACACCGGTAAACCGAAAGGCAGGAACAGGAGAGCGCACGAGGGAGCCGCCAGGG
GGAAACGCCTGGTATCTTTATAGTCCTGTCGGGTTTCGCCACCACTGATTTGAGCGTCAGATTTCGTGAT
GCTTGTCAGGGGGGCGGAGCCTATGGAAAAACGGCTTTGCCGCGGCCCTCTCACTTCCCTGTTAAGTATC
TTCCTGGCATCTTCCAGGAAATCTCCGCCCCGTTCGTAAGCCATTTCCGCTCGCCGCAGTCGAACGACCG
AGCGTAGCGAGTCAGTGAGCGAGGAAGCGGAATATATCCTGTATCACATATTCTGCTGACGCACCGGTGC
AGCCTTTTTTCTCCTGCCACATGAAGCACTTCACTGACACCCTCATCAGTGCCAACATAGTAAGCCAGTA
TACACTCCGCTAGCGCTGATGTCCGGCGGTGCTTTTGCCGTTACGCACCACCCCGTCAGTAGCTGAACAG
GAGGGACAGCTGATAGAAACAGAAGCCACTGGAGCACCTCAAAAACACCATCATACACTAAATCAGTAAG
TTGGCAGCATCACCCGACGCACTTTGCGCCGAATAAATACCTGTGACGGAAGATCACTTCGCAGAATAAA
TAAATCCTGGTGTCCCTGTTGATACCGGGAAGCCCTGGGCCAACTTTTGGCGAAAATGAGACGTTGATCG
GCACGTAAGAGGTTCCAACTTTCACCATAATGAAATAAGATCACTACCGGGCGTATTTTTTGAGTTATCG
AGATTTTCAGGAGCTAAGGAAGCTAAAATGGAGAAAAAAATCACTGGATATACCACCGTTGATATATCCC
AATGGCATCGTAAAGAACATTTTGAGGCATTTCAGTCAGTTGCTCAATGTACCTATAACCAGACCGTTCA
GCTGGATATTACGGCCTTTTTAAAGACCGTAAAGAAAAATAAGCACAAGTTTTATCCGGCCTTTATTCAC
ATTCTTGCCCGCCTGATGAATGCTCATCCGGAATTC
