>Addgene plasmid #79151 | pC002 - LshC2C2 locus into pACYC184 | addgene partial sequence | sequence record 150507 | p15A-F 5'-gattacgcgcagaccaaaac-3'
TCTTATTAATCAGATAAAATATTTAAATTAGGCTCTAGTTAGCCTAATCGCATAATTATTTATTATAGTA
TAATTCTTATTTTTTTTCAACCTAAAAATTTAAAACATCTCCAAAAATTTTCGTTTCAGAACAACCAAGC
AACCATATTCAAAAAACAATAAAAAATGAGCAAGAATTGAAATTTTATTCTCACTCAGAAGTTATTTTTA
TTAAATATCACTTTTCGATATTGGGGTGGTCTATATCAATTTAAAAGACAGAATAGATAATTCTTTAGAG
TTTTAGTCCCCTTCGATATTGGGGTGGTCTATATCGAAAAAGAAGAGTTTATTCAGATAGATTTGTCGTT
TTAGTCCCCTTCGATATTGGGGTGGTCTATATCCTCATTTTTACCTTTTCCCCTTTAGTTATCAGTTTTA
GTCCCCTTTGATATTGGGGTGGTCTATATCAATATGGATTACTTGGTAGAACAGCAATCTAGTTTTAGTC
CCCTTCGATATTGGGGTGGTCTATATCAATATGGATTACTTGGTAGAACAGCAATCTAGTTTTAGTCCCC
TTCGATATTGGGGTGGTCTATATCCCATCCTAATTTCTTGCTGATGAGATATTTATTTCTAATTTTTCTA
TTTTGTCTTTATTTTCAATACTTTCAATCCTATTTTTCTCTTTATTAATAATATAGAACCACCCTATACT
ATTATACCATATTTTTTGATTTTTCAAAATTCCAATATTTTGTTTTGTGAAATTTTTTCTCCCATTGTCA
CTTCTCCTGCAAGTACCTTCATTTT
