>Addgene plasmid #79151 | pC002 - LshC2C2 locus into pACYC184 | addgene partial sequence | sequence record 150508 | C2revprimer 5'-ccatcctaatttcttgctgatg-3'
TTTTCTATTTTGTCTTTATTTTCAATACTTTCAATCCTATTTTTCTCTTTATTAATAATATAGAACCACC
CTATACTATTATACCATATTTTTTGATTTTTCAAAATTCCAATATTTTGTTTTGTGAAATTTTTTCTCCC
ATTGTCACTTCTCCTGCAAGTACCTTCATTTTTTGAAACTGATCTTCTGTCAGGATAATGGAACGGATTG
ATGAATTTTCTGGAGCGAGCATTGATAACTGTTTTTCTGCCAGTTCGATTTTTTCTTTTGTTTTCGACCT
CATTATATATACCGATTTTTGAAGCTGATAATATCCCTTTTCTATCAATTTTTTCCTAAAAGTCCTATAT
TCAAATCTCTCAACATCTGTCTGCATAGGAAAATCATACATAAGCAGACCAAAATACTCAATACTCATAG
TCCATCACGCTCAATGTCGGAATTATCACTTCTTCATCTTTTACAAAATAATTTCGTATACTATCCAAAT
AATAGTCTACCGCTTGGAAAAAATCATATTTCTTATTGTTAAATAATACCTTCTGCTGTGCTACAAGAAG
TATTTTTTGCCTTATTTCCTTACTTAATTTCACTTCATTCAAAATATCCTTGTACATATAAACAAGATAA
TCCACCATAGGACGAAAAACCTCTATTATATCATCAGAAAAATTATAGGCATTAAACTGTGACTTATGAT
GTAATCCTAAACTTGGATGAAATCCTTTTGCTACAATCTTTGATGATATTATAGCTCTTAAAATCATATA
TCCATAATTAAGTGCAGAATTCACTCCATCTTCATCAAATCTTTTAAAACTATTACTATACAATTCCTGA
AAATATATCCTTGAAGCTATTGCTTCCTGA
