>Addgene plasmid #79151 | pC002 - LshC2C2 locus into pACYC184 | addgene partial sequence | sequence record 151216 | pBRrevBam 5'-GGTGATGTCGGCGATATAGG-3'
TGGCGCCGGTGATGCCGGCCACGATGCGTCCGGCGTAGAGGATCCACAGGACGGGTGTGGTCGCCATGAT
CGCGTAGTCGATAGTGGCTCCAAGTAGCGAAGCGAGCAGGACTGGGCGGCGGCCAAAGCGGTCGGACAGT
GCTCCGAGAACGGGTGCGCATAGAAATTGCATCAACGCATATAGCGCTAGCAGCACGCCATAGTGACTGG
CGATGCTGTCGGAATGGACGATATCCCGCAAGAGGCCCGGCAGTACCGGCATAACCAAGCCTATGCCTAC
AGCATCCAGGGTGACGGTGCCGAGGATGACGATGAGCGCATTGTTAGATTTCATACACGGTGCCTGACTG
CGTTAGCAATTTAACTGTGATAAACTACCGCATTAAAGCTCGTTTAACAGCTGGGAAAATGTGGAATTTG
AAACAAATTATCAGGATGAAAGATTTATTGATTTGGTAACAGAAGGCAGAACATTTAGAACAGGTTCAAA
TGGGAAAATTAAGTTGGATCTAAAGGCGAAAGAAGGATTGATTTTACGAAAAGTAAGGATAGATGGGGAT
TATGAGTAAATAGAAGTAGGGAGCTATGTTTGACGGCTCCTTATTTTTTTGAGATTTAATATTGATGTGG
TATACTAAAAATGGAAAATTGTATTTTTGATTAGAAAGATGTAAAATTGATTTAATTTAAAAATATTTTA
TTA
